Addgene plasmid #38218: pTH752-CEN-RLuc/min103maxCFLuc
Depositing lab: Tobias von der Haar. Depositing organization: London and South East University Group (LASE). Publication: Translation elongation can control translation initiation on eukaryotic mRNAs. Chu D, Kazana E, Bellanger N, Singh T, Tuite MF, von der Haar T. EMBO J. 2014 Jan 1;33(1):21-34. doi: 10.1002/embj.201385651. Epub 2013 Dec 19. PubMed 24357599.
Backbone
  Vector backbone: pCENBEVY-U
  Backbone size w/o insert (bp): 6616
  Total vector size (bp): 9184
  Vector type: Yeast Expression
  Selectable markers: URA3
Growth in bacteria
  Bacterial resistance: Ampicillin, 100 μg/mL
  Growth temperature: 37°C
  Growth strain: DH5alpha
  Copy number: High Copy
Gene/Insert 1
  Gene/Insert name: Firefly Luciferase (alt name: FLuc)
  Species: Photinus pyralis
  Insert size (bp): 1644
  Mutation: The first 103 codons of the original FLuc gene were exchanged for those isoaccepting codons decoded by the least abundant tRNAs in yeast. All remaining codons were exchanged for those isoaccepting codons decoded by the most abundant tRNAs. The last three codons of the full-length Firefly luciferase gene have been deleted to yield a luciferase variant which is fully functional, but no longer localises to peroxisomes.
  GenBank ID: AF043450
  Promoter: TDH3 (=GPD)
  Cloning method: Restriction Enzyme; 5′ cloning site BamHI (not destroyed); 3′ cloning site SalI (not destroyed)
  Sequencing primers: 5′ n/a; 3′ M13f
Gene/Insert 2
  Gene/Insert name: Renilla luciferase (alt name: RLuc)
  Species: Synthetic; Renilla reniformis
  Insert size (bp): 942
  GenBank ID: AF043450.1
  Promoter: ADH1
  Cloning method: Restriction Enzyme; 5′ cloning site XmaI (not destroyed); 3′ cloning site EcoRI (not destroyed)
  Sequencing primers: 5′ n/a; 3′ M13r
Resource information
  A portion of this plasmid was derived from a plasmid made by: The RLuc gene originated from a plasmid kindly provided by Dr David Bedwell (University of Alabama, Birmingham). Salas-Marco J, Bedwell DM (2004) Molecular and Cellular Biology 24:7769-7778.
Terms and licenses: Academic/Nonprofit Terms; Industry Terms: Not Available to Industry
How to cite: pTH752-CEN-RLuc/min103maxCFLuc was a gift from Tobias von der Haar (Addgene plasmid # 38218 ; http://n2t.net/addgene:38218 ; RRID:Addgene_38218)
