[The description below was written by a language model from this plasmid's Addgene catalogue record and pLannotate feature annotations shown in this document.]
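Description:
pTH752-CEN-RLuc/min103maxCFLuc is a yeast expression shuttle plasmid of about 9.2 kb built on the pCENBEVY-U backbone, a bidirectional expression vector for Saccharomyces cerevisiae. In yeast it is maintained through a CEN6/ARS element, which gives stable, low-copy, centromere-controlled segregation, and it is selected by uracil prototrophy through URA3, a marker that can also be counterselected with 5-FOA. In E. coli it replicates at high copy from a ColE1/pUC-type origin under ampicillin selection. Remnants of a pBluescript-type cloning vector are also annotated, including an f1 origin, T3 and T7 promoters, lac regulatory elements and a lacZα fragment.

The payload is a dual-luciferase reporter arranged as two divergent transcription units. The TDH3 (GPD/GAP) promoter drives a recoded Photinus pyralis firefly luciferase, followed by the ADH1 terminator. In the opposite direction, the ADH1 promoter drives Renilla luciferase, followed by the ADH2 terminator. The firefly gene is a codon-usage variant. Its first 103 codons were replaced by synonymous codons read by the least abundant yeast tRNAs, and all remaining codons by those read by the most abundant tRNAs. The last three codons were deleted, so the enzyme stays active but is no longer targeted to peroxisomes.

Renilla luciferase, expressed from the same plasmid, can act as an internal reference for normalising firefly activity. The design suits measurement of how a slowly decoded 5′ coding region affects protein output. This fits the associated study on how translation elongation can control initiation on eukaryotic mRNAs.
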