Features (pLannotate 1.2.2; 27 found; start..end, strand, type, name):
     70..573     -  misc_feature   CEN/ARS: S. cerevisiae CEN6 centromere fused to an autonomously replicating sequence
    610..714     +  promoter       AmpR promoter: bla
    715..1575    +  CDS            AmpR: β-lactamase; bla; confers resistance to ampicillin, carbenicillin, and related antibiotics
   1746..2334    +  rep_origin     ori: high-copy-number ColE1/pMB1/pBR322/pUC origin of replication
   2517..2609    +  CDS            lacI (fragment): lac repressor; lacI; The lac repressor binds to the lac operator to inhibit transcription in E. coli. This inhibition can be relieved by adding lactose or isopropyl-β-D-thiogalactopyranoside (IPTG).
   2622..2643    +  protein_bind   CAP binding site: CAP binding activates transcription in the presence of cAMP. E. coli catabolite activator protein
   2658..2688    +  promoter       lac promoter: promoter for the E. coli lac operon
   2696..2712    +  protein_bind   lac operator: The lac repressor binds to the lac operator to inhibit transcription in E. coli. This inhibition can be relieved by adding lactose or isopropyl-β-D-thiogalactopyranoside (IPTG). lac repressor encoded by lacI
   2757..2775    +  promoter       T3 promoter: promoter for bacteriophage T3 RNA polymerase
   2788..2809    -  misc_feature   MCS (fragment): pBluescript multiple cloning site
   2824..3123    -  terminator     ADH2 terminator: transcription terminator for the S. cerevisiae alcohol dehydrogenase 2 (ADH2) gene
   3154..4086    -  CDS            LUCI_RENRE: Experimental evidence at protein level: Swiss-Prot protein existence level 1. Upon binding the substrate, the enzyme catalyzes an oxygenation, producing a very short-lived hydroperoxide that cyclizes into a dioxetanone structure, which collapses, releasing a CO(2) molecule. The spontaneous breakdown of the dioxetanone releases the energy (about 50 kcal/mole) that is necessary to generate the excited state of the coelenteramide product, which is the singlet form of the monoanion. In vivo the product undergoes the process of nonradiative energy transfer to an accessory protein, a green fluoresce
   4094..4486    -  promoter       ADH1 promoter: S. cerevisiae ADH1; promoter for alcohol dehydrogenase 1
   4499..5143    +  promoter       GAP promoter: S. cerevisiae TDH3; promoter for glyceraldehyde-3-phosphate dehydrogenase
   5151..6791    +  CDS            LUCI_PHOPY: Experimental evidence at protein level: Swiss-Prot protein existence level 1. Produces green light with a wavelength of 562 nm. From Photinus pyralis (Common eastern firefly) (Lampyris pyralis).
   6794..6818    +  misc_feature   MCS (fragment): pUC18/19 multiple cloning site
   6812..6946    +  CDS            ADH1 (fragment): ADH1_YEAST - Also known as ADC1. Experimental evidence at protein level: Swiss-Prot protein existence level 1. This isozyme preferentially catalyzes the conversion of primary unbranched alcohols to their corresponding aldehydes. Also shows activity toward secondary alcohols. From Saccharomyces cerevisiae (strain ATCC 204508 / S288c) (Baker's yeast).
   6950..7137    +  terminator     ADH1 terminator: S. cerevisiae ADH1; transcription terminator for the S. cerevisiae alcohol dehydrogenase 1 (ADH1) gene
   7170..7194    -  misc_feature   MCS (fragment): pBluescript multiple cloning site
   7203..7221    -  promoter       T7 promoter: promoter for bacteriophage T7 RNA polymerase
   7224..7381    +  CDS            lacZα (fragment): LacZα fragment of β-galactosidase; lacZ fragment
   7389..7844    +  rep_origin     f1 ori (sequence partly withheld): f1 bacteriophage origin of replication; arrow indicates direction of (+) strand synthesis
   7845..7894    -  misc_feature   bom (fragment): basis of mobility region from pBR322
   7973..8776    -  CDS            URA3: orotidine-5'-phosphate decarboxylase, required for uracil biosynthesis; S. cerevisiae URA3; yeast auxotrophic marker, counterselectable with 5-fluoroorotic acid (5-FOA)
   8777..8992    -  promoter       URA3 promoter: S. cerevisiae URA3
   9003..9050    -  misc_feature   bom (fragment): basis of mobility region from pBR322
   9152..1       -  CDS            rop (fragment) (across the origin): Rop protein, which maintains plasmids at low copy number; rop
>Addgene plasmid #38218 | pTH752-CEN-RLuc/min103maxCFLuc | depositor full sequence | sequence record 48295 | pTH752-CEN-RLuc/min103maxCFLuc sequence 9186 bps
GACGAAAGGGCCTCGTGATACGCCTATTTTTATAGGTTAATGTCATGATAATAATGGTTTCTTAGGACGG
ATCGCTTGCCTGTAACTTACACGCGCCTCGTATCTTTTAATGATGGAATAATTTGGGAATTTACTCTGTG
TTTATTTATTTTTATGTTTTGTATTTGGATTTTAGAAAGTAAATAAAGAAGGTAGAAGAGTTACGGAATG
AAGAAAAAAAAATAAACAAAGGTTTAAAAAATTTCAACAAAAAGCGTACTTTACATATATATTTATTAGA
CAAGAAAAGCAGATTAAATAGATATACATTCGATTAACGATAAGTAAAATGTAAAATCACAGGATTTTCG
TGTGTGGTCTTCTACACAGACAAGATGAAACAATTCGGCATTAATACCTGAGAGCAGGAAGAGCAAGATA
AAAGGTAGTATTTGTTGGCGATCCCCCTAGAGTCTTTTACATCTTCGGAAAACAAAAACTATTTTTTCTT
TAATTTCTTTTTTTACTTTCTATTTTTAATTTATATATTTATATTAAAAAATTTAAATTATAATTATTTT
TATAGCACGTGATGAAAAGGACCCAGGTGGCACTTTTCGGGGAAATGTGCGCGGAACCCCTATTTGTTTA
TTTTTCTAAATACATTCAAATATGTATCCGCTCATGAGACAATAACCCTGATAAATGCTTCAATAATATT
GAAAAAGGAAGAGTATGAGTATTCAACATTTCCGTGTCGCCCTTATTCCCTTTTTTGCGGCATTTTGCCT
TCCTGTTTTTGCTCACCCAGAAACGCTGGTGAAAGTAAAAGATGCTGAAGATCAGTTGGGTGCACGAGTG
GGTTACATCGAACTGGATCTCAACAGCGGTAAGATCCTTGAGAGTTTTCGCCCCGAAGAACGTTTTCCAA
TGATGAGCACTTTTAAAGTTCTGCTATGTGGCGCGGTATTATCCCGTATTGACGCCGGGCAAGAGCAACT
CGGTCGCCGCATACACTATTCTCAGAATGACTTGGTTGAGTACTCACCAGTCACAGAAAAGCATCTTACG
GATGGCATGACAGTAAGAGAATTATGCAGTGCTGCCATAACCATGAGTGATAACACTGCGGCCAACTTAC
TTCTGACAACGATCGGAGGACCGAAGGAGCTAACCGCTTTTTTTCACAACATGGGGGATCATGTAACTCG
CCTTGATCGTTGGGAACCGGAGCTGAATGAAGCCATACCAAACGACGAGCGTGACACCACGATGCCTGTA
GCAATGGCAACAACGTTGCGCAAACTATTAACTGGCGAACTACTTACTCTAGCTTCCCGGCAACAATTAA
TAGACTGGATGGAGGCGGATAAAGTTGCAGGACCACTTCTGCGCTCGGCCCTTCCGGCTGGCTGGTTTAT
TGCTGATAAATCTGGAGCCGGTGAGCGTGGGTCTCGCGGTATCATTGCAGCACTGGGGCCAGATGGTAAG
CCCTCCCGTATCGTAGTTATCTACACGACGGGCAGTCAGGCAACTATGGATGAACGAAATAGACAGATCG
CTGAGATAGGTGCCTCACTGATTAAGCATTGGTAACTGTCAGACCAAGTTTACTCATATATACTTTAGAT
TGATTTAAAACTTCATTTTTAATTTAAAAGGATCTAGGTGAAGATCCTTTTTGATAATCTCATGACCAAA
ATCCCTTAACGTGAGTTTTCGTTCCACTGAGCGTCAGACCCCGTAGAAAAGATCAAAGGATCTTCTTGAG
ATCCTTTTTTTCTGCGCGTAATCTGCTGCTTGCAAACAAAAAAACCACCGCTACCAGCGGTGGTTTGTTT
GCCGGATCAAGAGCTACCAACTCTTTTTCCGAAGGTAACTGGCTTCAGCAGAGCGCAGATACCAAATACT
GTCCTTCTAGTGTAGCCGTAGTTAGGCCACCACTTCAAGAACTCTGTAGCACCGCCTACATACCTCGCTC
TGCTAATCCTGTTACCAGTGGCTGCTGCCAGTGGCGATAAGTCGTGTCTTACCGGGTTGGACTCAAGACG
ATAGTTACCGGATAAGGCGCAGCGGTCGGGCTGAACGGGGGGTTCGTGCACACAGCCCAGCTTGGAGCGA
ACGACCTACACCGAACTGAGATACCTACAGCGTGAGCATTGAGAAAGCGCCACGCTTCCCGAAGGGAGAA
AGGCGGACAGGTATCCGGTAAGCGGCAGGGTCGGAACAGGAGAGCGCACGAGGGAGCTTCCAGGGGGGAA
CGCCTGGTATCTTTATAGTCCTGTCGGGTTTCGCCACCTCTGACTTGAGCGTCGATTTTTGTGATGCTCG
TCAGGGGGGCCGAGCCTATGGAAAAACGCCAGCAACGCGGCCTTTTTACGGTTCCTGGCCTTTTGCTGGC
CTTTTGCTCACATGTTCTTTCCTGCGTTATCCCCTGATTCTGTGGATAACCGTATTACCGCCTTTGAGTG
AGCTGATACCGCTCGCCGCAGCCGAACGACCGAGCGCAGCGAGTCAGTGAGCGAGGAAGCGGAAGAGCGC
CCAATACGCAAACCGCCTCTCCCCGCGCGTTGGCCGATTCATTAATGCAGCTGGCACGACAGGTTTCCCG
ACTGGAAAGCGGGCAGTGAGCGCAACGCAATTAATGTGAGTTACCTCACTCATTAGGCACCCCAGGCTTT
ACACTTTATGCTTCCGGCTCCTATGTTGTGTGGAATTGTGAGCGGATAACAATTTCACACAGGAAACAGC
TATGACCATGATTACGCCAAGCTCGGAATTAACCCTCACTAAAGGGAACAAAAGCTGGGTACCGGGCCCC
CCCTCGAGGGCATGCGAAGGAAAATGAGAAATATCGAGGGAGACGATTCAGAGGAGCAGGACAAACTATA
ACCGACTGTTTGTTGGAGGATGCCGTACATAACGAACACTGCTGAAGCTACCATGTCTACAGTTTAGAGG
AATGGGTACAACTCACAGGCGAGGGATGGTGTTCACTCGTGCTAGCAAACGCGGTGGGAGCAAAAAGTAG
AATATTATCTTTTATTCGTGAAACTTCGAACACTGTCATCTAAAGATGCTATATACTAATATAGGCATAC
TTGATAATGGAAACTATAAATCGTGAAGGCATAGGAGATCCGCTTATTTAGAAGTGTCGAATTCTTACGA
CATTTGTTCATTTTTGAGAACTCGCTCAACGAACGATTTGATATATTTTCCCATTTCATCAGGTGCATCT
TCTTGCGAAAAATGAAGACCTTTTACTTTGACAAATTCAGTATTAGGAAACTTCTTGGCACCTTCAACAA
TAGCATTGGAAAAGAATCCTGGGTCCGATTCAATAAACATTTTTGGTAAATCATCACTTGCACGTAGATA
AGCATTATAATTCCTAACAATTTGTACAACGTCAGGTTTACCACCTTTTACTAACGGGATTTCACGAGGC
CATGATAATGTTGGACGACGAACTTCACCTTTCTCTTTGAATGGTTCAAGATATGCTGCAAATTCTTCTG
GTTCTAACTTTCTCATGATTTTTGATGGCAACATGGTTTCCACGAAGAAGTTATTCTCCAAAACCATTTT
TTCTCCTTCTTCAGATTTGATCAACGCAATATCTTCTTCAATATCAGGCCATTCATCCCATGATTCAATC
ACATCTACTACACTTTCAGCGTGAACTATTGCTTTGATCTTATCTTGATGCTCATAGCTATAATGAAATG
CCAAACAAGCACCCCAATCATGGCCGACAAAAATGATCTTCTTTGGTAAATTAAGAAGTTCAAACCATGC
AGTAAGATATTTGTAATGATCAAGTAACCTATAAGAACCATTACCAGATTTGCCTGATTTGCCCATACCA
ATAAGGTCTGGTATAATACACCGCGCTACTGGCTCAATATGTGGCACAACATGTCGCCATAAATAAGAAG
AGGCCGCGTTACCATGTAAAAAAATAACAGCATTTTCTGCATGTTTTTCTGAATCATAATAATTAATAAA
TGAATCAAGAACATTCATTTGTTTACATCTGGCCCACCACTGCGGACCAGTTATCATCCGTTTCCTTTGT
TCTGGATCATAAACTTTCGAAGTCATCCCGGGGAGTTGATTGTATGCTTGGTATAGCTTGAAATATTGTG
CAGAAAAAGAAACAAGGAAGAAAGGGAACGAGAACAATGACGAGGAAACAAAAGATTAATAATTGCAGGT
CTATTTATACTTGATAGCAAAGCGGCAAACTTTTTTTATTTCAAATTCAAGTAACTGGAAGGAAGGCCGT
ATACCGTTGCTCATTAGAGAGTAGTGTGCGTGAATGAAGGAAGGAAAAAGTTTCGTGTGTTCGAAGATAC
CCCTCATCAGCTCTGGAACAACGACATCTGTTGGTGCTGTCTTTGTCGTTAATTTTTTCCTTTAGTGTCT
TCCATCATTTTTTTTGTCATTGCGGATATGGTGAGACAACAACGGGGGAGAGAGAAAAGAAAAAAAAAGA
AAAGAATCCGGGAGTTTATCATTATCAATACTGCCATTTCAAAGAATACGTAAATAATTAATAGTAGTGA
TTTTCCTAACTTTATTTAGTCAAAAAATTAGCCTTTTAATTCTGCTGTAACCCGTACATGCCCAAAATAG
GGGGCGGGTTACACAGAATATATAACATCGTAGGTGTCTGGGTGAACAGTTTATTCCTGGCATCCACTAA
ATATAATGGAGCCCGCTTTTTAAGCTGGCATCCAGAAAAAAAAAGAATCCCAGCACCAAAATATTGTTTT
CTTCACCAACCATCAGTTCATAGGTCCATTCTCTTAGCGCAACTACAGAGAACAGGGGCACAAACAGGCA
AAAAACGGGCACAACCTCAATGGAGTGATGCAACCTGCCTGGAGTAAATGATGACACAAGGCAATTGACC
CACGCATGTATCTATCTCATTTTCTTACACCTTCTATTACCTTCTGCTCTCTCTGATTTGGAAAAAGCTG
AAAAAAAAGGTTGAAACCAGTTCCCTGAAATTATTCCCCTACTTGACTAATAAGTATATAAAGAACGGTA
GGTATTGATTGTAATTCTGTAAATCTATTTCTTAAACTTCTTAAATTCTACTTTTATAGTTAGTCTTTTT
TTTAGTTTTAAAACACCAAGAACTTAGTTTCGACGGATCCATGGAGGACGCAAAAAACATAAAAAAAGGG
CCTGCGCCCTTCTATCCTCTCGAGGATGGGACGGCGGGGGAGCAGCTCCATAAAGCGATGAAAAGGTACG
CACTCGTGCCTGGGACGATAGCGTTTACGGATGCACATATAGAGGTGAACATAACGTACGCGGAGTACTT
CGAGATGTCGGTGCGGCTCGCAGAGGCGATGAAACGGTATGGGCTCAATACGAATCACAGGATAGTAGTA
TGCTCGGAGAACTCGCTCCAGTTCTTTATGCCTGTGCTCGGGGCGCTCTTTATAGGGGTGGCAGTGGCGC
CAGCTAACGACATTTACAACGAAAGAGAATTGTTGAACTCTATGAACATTTCTCAACCAACTGTTGTTTT
CGTTTCTAAGAAGGGCTTGCAAAAGATTTTGAACGTTCAAAAGAAGTTGCCAATTATTCAAAAGATTATT
ATTATGGACTCTAAGACTGACTACCAAGGCTTCCAATCTATGTACACTTTCGTTACTTCTCACTTGCCAC
CAGGCTTCAACGAATACGACTTCGTTCCAGAATCTTTCGACAGAGACAAGACTATTGCTTTGATTATGAA
CTCTTCTGGCTCTACTGGCTTGCCAAAGGGCGTTGCTTTGCCACACAGAACTGCTTGCGTTAGATTCTCT
CACGCTAGAGACCCAATTTTCGGCAACCAAATTATTCCAGACACTGCTATTTTGTCTGTTGTTCCATTCC
ACCACGGCTTCGGCATGTTCACTACTTTGGGCTACTTGATTTGCGGCTTCAGAGTTGTTTTGATGTACAG
ATTCGAAGAAGAATTGTTCTTGAGATCTTTGCAAGACTACAAGATTCAATCTGCTTTGTTGGTTCCAACT
TTGTTCTCTTTCTTCGCTAAGTCTACTTTGATTGACAAGTACGACTTGTCTAACTTGCACGAAATTGCTT
CTGGCGGCGCTCCATTGTCTAAGGAAGTTGGCGAAGCTGTTGCTAAGAGATTCCACTTGCCAGGCATTAG
ACAAGGCTACGGCTTGACTGAAACTACTTCTGCTATTTTGATTACTCCAGAAGGCGACGACAAGCCAGGC
GCTGTTGGCAAGGTTGTTCCATTCTTCGAAGCTAAGGTTGTTGACTTGGACACTGGCAAGACTTTGGGCG
TTAACCAAAGAGGCGAATTGTGCGTTAGAGGCCCAATGATTATGTCTGGCTACGTTAACAACCCAGAAGC
TACTAACGCTTTGATTGACAAGGACGGCTGGTTGCACTCTGGCGACATTGCTTACTGGGACGAAGACGAA
CACTTCTTCATTGTTGACAGATTGAAGTCTTTGATTAAGTACAAGGGCTACCAAGTTGCTCCAGCTGAAT
TGGAATCTATTTTGTTGCAACACCCAAACATTTTCGACGCTGGCGTTGCTGGCTTGCCAGACGACGACGC
TGGCGAATTGCCAGCTGCTGTTGTTGTTTTGGAACACGGCAAGACTATGACTGAAAAGGAAATTGTTGAC
TACGTTGCTTCTCAAGTTACTACTGCTAAGAAGTTGAGAGGCGGCGTTGTTTTCGTTGACGAAGTTCCAA
AGGGCTTGACTGGCAAGTTGGACGCTAGAAAGATTAGAGAAATTTTGATTAAGGCTAAGAAGGGCGGCAA
GTAAGTCGACCTGCAGGCATGCAAGCTTTGGACTTCTTCGCCAGAGGTTTGGTCAAGTCTCCAATCAAGG
TTGTCGGCTTGTCTACCTTGCCAGAAATTTACGAAAAGATGGAAAAGGGTCAAATCGTTGGTAGATACGT
TGTTGACACTTCTAAATAAGCGAATTTCTTATGATTTATGATTTTTATTATTAAATAAGTTATAAAAAAA
ATAAGTGTATACAAATTTTAAAGTGACTCTTAGGTTTTAAAACGAAAATTCTTATTCTTGAGTAACTCTT
TCCTGTAGGTCAGGTTGCTTTCTCAGGTATAGCATGAGGTCGCTCTTATTGACCACACCTCTACCGGCAT
GCCGGTCGAAATTCCCCTACCCTATGAAAAGCGGCCGCCACCGCGGTGGAGCTCCAATTCGCCCTATAGT
GAGTCGTATTACAATTCACTGGCCGTCGTTTTACAACGTCGTGACTGGGAAAACCCTGGCGTTACCCAAC
TTAATCGCCTTGCAGCACATCCCCCCTTCGCCAGCTGGCGTAATAGCGAAGAGGCCCGCACCGATCGCCC
TTCCCAACAGTTGCGCAGCCTGAATGGCGAATGGCGCG
[124 nt withheld, positions 7389-7512]
C
[91 nt withheld, positions 7514-7604]
A
[49 nt withheld, positions 7606-7654]
CCTTTGACGTTGGAGTCCACGTTCTTT
[37 nt withheld, positions 7682-7718]
ACCCTATCTCGGTCTATTCTTTTGATTTATAAGGGATTTTGCCGATTTCGGCCTATTGGTTAAAAAATGA
GCTGATTTAACAAAAATTTAACGCGAATTTTAACAAAATATTAACGTTTACAATTTCCTGATGCGGTATT
TTCTCCTTACGCATCTGTGCGGTATTTCACACCGCAGGGTAATAACTGATATAATTAAATTGAAGCTCTA
ATTTGTGAGTTTAGTATACATGCATTTACTTATAATACAGTTTTTTAGTTTTGCTGGCCGCATCTTCTCA
AATATGCTTCCCAGCCTGCTTTTCTGTAACGTTCACCCTCTACCTTAGCATCCCTTCCCTTTGCAAATAG
TCCTCTTCCAACAATAATAATGTCAGATCCTGTAGAGACCACATCATCCACGGTTCTATACTGTTGACCC
AATGCGTCTCCCTTGTCATCTAAACCCACACCGGGTGTCATAATCAACCAATCGTAACCTTCATCTCTTC
CACCCATGTCTCTTTGAGCAATAAAGCCGATAACAAAATCTTTGTCGCTCTTCGCAATGTCAACAGTACC
CTTAGTATATTCTCCAGTAGATAGGGAGCCCTTGCATGACAATTCTGCTAACATCAAAAGGCCTCTAGGT
TCCTTTGTTACTTCTTCTGCCGCCTGCTTCAAACCGCTAACAATACCTGGGCCCACCACACCGTGTGCAT
TCGTAATGTCTGCCCATTCTGCTATTCTGTATACACCCGCAGAGTACTGCAATTTGACTGTATTACCAAT
GTCAGCAAATTTTCTGTCTTCGAAGAGTAAAAAATTGTACTTGGCGGATAATGCCTTTAGCGGCTTAACT
GTGCCCTCCATGGAAAAATCAGTCAAGATATCCACATGTGTTTTTAGTAAACAAATTTTGGGACCTAATG
CTTCAACTAACTCCAGTAATTCCTTGGTGGTACGAACATCCAATGAAGCACACAAGTTTGTTTGCTTTTC
GTGCATGATATTAAATAGCTTGGCAGCAACAGGACTAGGATGAGTAGCAGCACGTTCCTTATATGTAGCT
TTCGACATGATTTATCTTCGTTTCCTGCAGGTTTTTGTTCTGTGCAGTTGGGTTAAGAATACTGGGCAAT
TTCATGTTTCTTCAACACTACATATGCGTATATATACCAATCTAAGTCTGTGCTCCTTCCTTCGTTCTTC
CTTCTGTTCGGAGATTACCGAATCAAAAAAATTTCAAAGAAACCGAAATCAAAAAAAAGAATAAAAAAAA
AATGATGAATTGAATTGAAAAGCGTGGTGCACTCTCAGTACAATCTGCTCTGATGCCGCATAGTTAAGCC
AGCCCCGACACCCGCCAACACCCGCTGACGCGCCCTGACGGGCTTGTCTGCTCCCGGCATCCGCTTACAG
ACAAGCTGTGACCGTCTCCGGGAGCTGCATGTGTCAGAGGTTTTCACCGTCATCACCGAAACGCGCGA
