>Addgene plasmid #38218 | pTH752-CEN-RLuc/min103maxCFLuc | addgene partial sequence | sequence record 54639 | yADH1-F 5'-ATACGGCCTTCCTTCCAGTT-3'
GTCTTGCTATCAAGTATAAAATAGACCTGCAATTATTAATCTTTTGTTTCCTCGTCATTGTTCTCGTTCC
CTTTCTTCCTTGTTTCTTTTTCTGCACAATATTTCAAGCTATACCAAGCTACAATCAACTCCCCGGGATG
ACTTCGAAAGTTTATGATCCAGAACAAAGGAAACGGATGATAACTGGTCCGCAGTGGTGGGCCAGATGTA
AACAAATGAATGTTCTTGATTCATTTATTAATTATTATGATTCAGAAAAACATGCAGAAAATGCTGTTAT
TTTTTTACATGGTAACGCGGCCTCTTCTTATTTATGGCGACATGTTGTGCCACATATTGAGCCAGTAGCG
CGGTGTATTATACCAGACCTTATTGGTATGGGCAAATCAGGCAAATCTGGTAATGGTTCTTATAGGTTAC
TTGATCATTACAAATATCTTACTGCATGGTTTGAACTTCTTAATTTACCAAAGAAGATCATTTTTGTCGG
CCATGATTGGGGTGCTTGTTTGGCATTTCATTATAGCTATGAGCATCAAGATAAGATCAAAGCAATAGTT
CACGCTGAAAGTGTAGTAGATGTGATTGAATCATGGGATGAATGGCCTGATATTGAAGAAGATATTGCGT
TGATCAAATCTGAAGAAGGAGAAAAAATGGTTTTGGAGAATAACTTCTTCGTGGAAACCATGTTGCCATC
AAAAATCATGAGAAAGTTAGAACCAGAAGAATTTGCAGCATATCTTGAACCATTCAAAGAGAAAGGTGAA
GTTCGTCGTCCAACATTATCATGGCCTCGTGAAATCCCGTTAGTAAAAGGTGGTAAACCTGACGTTGTA
