>Addgene plasmid #38218 | pTH752-CEN-RLuc/min103maxCFLuc | addgene partial sequence | sequence record 54779 | GPDpro-F 5'-CGGTAGGTATTGATTGTAATTCTG-3'
AATTCTACTTTTATAGTTAGTCTTTTTTTTAGTTTTAAAACACCAAGAACTTAGTTTCGACGGATCCATG
GAGGACGCAAAAAACATAAAAAAAGGGCCTGCGCCCTTCTATCCTCTCGAGGATGGGACGGCGGGGGAGC
AGCTCCATAAAGCGATGAAAAGGTACGCACTCGTGCCTGGGACGATAGCGTTTACGGATGCACATATAGA
GGTGAACATAACGTACGCGGAGTACTTCGAGATGTCGGTGCGGCTCGCAGAGGCGATGAAACGGTATGGG
CTCAATACGAATCACAGGATAGTAGTATGCTCGGAGAACTCGCTCCAGTTCTTTATGCCTGTGCTCGGGG
CGCTCTTTATAGGGGTGGCAGTGGCGCCAGCTAACGACATTTACAACGAAAGAGAATTGTTGAACTCTAT
GAACATTTCTCAACCAACTGTTGTTTTCGTTTCTAAGAAGGGCTTGCAAAAGATTTTGAACGTTCAAAAG
AAGTTGCCAATTATTCAAAAGATTATTATTATGGACTCTAAGACTGACTACCAAGGCTTCCAATCTATGT
ACACTTTCGTTACTTCTCACTTGCCACCAGGCTTCAACGAATACGACTTCGTTCCAGAATCTTTCGACAG
AGACAAGACTATTGCTTTGATTATGAACTCTTCTGGCTCTACTGGCTTGCCAAAGGGCGTTGCTTTGCCA
CACAGAACTGCTTGCGTTAGATTCTCTCACGCTAGAGACCCAATTTTCGGCAACCAAATTATTCCAGACA
CTGCTATTTTGTCTGTTGTTCCATTCCACCACGGCTTCGGCATGTTCACTACTTTGGGCTACTTGATTTG
CGGCTTCAGAGTTGTTTTGAT
